>Addgene plasmid #57177 | PA-mCherry1-Fascin-C-10 | addgene full sequence | sequence record 249188 | Addgene NGS Result
ATTAGTTATTAATAGTAATCAATTACGGGGTCATTAGTTCATAGCCCATATATGGAGTTCCGCGTTACAT
AACTTACGGTAAATGGCCCGCCTGGCTGACCGCCCAACGACCCCCGCCCATTGACGTCAATAATGACGTA
TGTTCCCATAGTAACGCCAATAGGGACTTTCCATTGACGTCAATGGGTGGAGTATTTACGGTAAACTGCC
CACTTGGCAGTACATCAAGTGTATCATATGCCAAGTACGCCCCCTATTGACGTCAATGACGGTAAATGGC
CCGCCTGGCATTATGCCCAGTACATGACCTTATGGGACTTTCCTACTTGGCAGTACATCTACGTATTAGT
CATCGCTATTACCATGGTGATGCGGTTTTGGCAGTACATCAATGGGCGTGGATAGCGGTTTGACTCACGG
GGATTTCCAAGTCTCCACCCCATTGACGTCAATGGGAGTTTGTTTTGGCACCAAAATCAACGGGACTTTC
CAAAATGTCGTAACAACTCCGCCCCATTGACGCAAATGGGCGGTAGGCGTGTACGGTGGGAGGTCTATAT
AAGCAGAGCTGGTTTAGTGAACCGTCAGATCCGCTAGCGCTACCGGTCGCCACCATGGTGAGCAAGGGCG
AGGAGGATAACATGGCCATCATTAAGGAGTTCATGCGCTTCAAGGTGCACATGGAGGGGTCCGTGAACGG
CCACGTGTTCGAGATCGAGGGCGAGGGCGAGGGCCGCCCCTACGAGGGCACCCAGACCGCCAAGCTGAAG
GTGACCAAGGGCGGCCCCCTGCCCTTCACCTGGGACATCCTGAGCCCTCAGTTCATGTACGGCTCCAATG
CCTACGTGAAGCACCCCGCCGACATCCCCGACTACTTTAAGCTGTCCTTCCCCGAGGGCTTCAAGTGGGA
GCGCGTGATGAAATTCGAGGACGGCGGCGTGGTGACCGTGACCCAGGACTCCTCCCTGCAGGACGGCGAG
TTCATCTACAAGGTGAAGCTGCGCGGCACCAACTTCCCCTCCGACGGCCCCGTGATGCAGAAGAAGACCA
TGGGCTGGGAGGCCCTCTCCGAGCGGATGTACCCCGAGGACGGCGCCCTGAAGGGCGAGGTCAAGCCCAG
AGTGAAGCTGAAGGACGGCGGCCACTACGACGCTGAGGTCAAGACCACCTACAAGGCCAAGAAGCCCGTG
CAGCTGCCCGGCGCCTACAACGTCAACCGCAAGCTGGACATCACCAGCCACAACGAGGACTACACCATCG
TGGAGCAGTACGAGAGAGCCGAGGGCCGCCACTCCACCGGCGGCATGGACGAGCTGTACAAGTCCGGAGC
TGGTAGTGGTGGAAGCGCAGGAACCGCCAACGGCACAGCCGAGGCGGTGCAGATCCAGTTCGGCCTCATC
AACTGCGGCAACAAGTACCTGACGGCCGAGGCGTTCGGGTTCAAGGTGAACGCGTCCGCCAGCAGCCTGA
AGAAGAAGCAGATCTGGACGCTGGAGCAGCCCCCTGACGAGGCGGGCAGCGCGGCCGTGTGCCTGCGCAG
CCACCTGGGCCGCTACCTGGCGGCGGACAAGGACGGCAACGTGACCTGCGAGCGCGAGGTGCCCGGTCCC
GACTGCCGTTTCCTCATCGTGGCGCACGACGACGGTCGCTGGTCGCTGCAGTCCGAGGCGCACCGGCGCT
ACTTCGGCGGCACCGAGGACCGCCTGTCCTGCTTCGCGCAGACGGTGTCCCCCGCCGAGAAGTGGAGCGT
GCACATCGCCATGCACCCTCAGGTCAACATCTACAGCGTCACCCGTAAGCGCTACGCGCACCTGAGCGCG
CGGCCGGCCGACGAGATCGCCGTGGACCGCGACGTGCCCTGGGGCGTCGACTCGCTCATCACCCTCGCCT
TCCAGGACCAGCGCTACAGCGTGCAGACCGCCGACCACCGCTTCCTGCGCCACGACGGGCGCCTGGTGGC
GCGCCCCGAGCCGGCCACTGGCTACACGCTGGAGTTCCGCTCCGGCAAGGTGGCCTTCCGCGACTGCGAG
GGCCGTTACCTGGCGCCGTCGGGGCCCAGCGGCACGCTCAAGGCGGGCAAGGCCACCAAGGTGGGCAAGG
ACGAGCTCTTTGCTCTGGAGCAGAGCTGCGCCCAGGTCGTGCTGCAGGCGGCCAACGAGAGGAACGTGTC
CACGCGCCAGGGTATGGACCTGTCTGCCAATCAGGACGAGGAGACCGACCAGGAGACCTTCCAGCTGGAG
ATCGACCGCGACACCAAAAAGTGTGCCTTCCGTACCCACACGGGCAAGTACTGGACGCTGACGGCCACCG
GGGGCGTGCAGTCCACCGCCTCCAGCAAGAATGCCAGCTGCTACTTTGACATCGAGTGGCGTGACCGGCG
CATCACACTGAGGGCGTCCAATGGCAAGTTTGTGACCTCCAAGAAGAATGGGCAGCTGGCCGCCTCGGTG
GAGACGGCAGGGGACTCAGAGCTCTTCCTCATGAAGCTCATCAACCGCCCCATCATCGTGTTCCGCGGGG
AGCATGGCTTCATCGGCTGCCGCAAGGTCACGGGCACCCTGGACGCCAACCGCTCCAGCTATGACGTCTT
CCAGCTGGAGTTCAACGATGGCGCCTACAACATCAAAGACTCCACAGGCAAATACTGGACGGTGGGCAGT
GACTCCGTGGTCACCAGCAGCGGCGACACTCCTGTGGACTTCTTCTTCGAGTTCTGCGACTATAACAAGG
TGGCCATCAAGGTGGGCGGGCGCTACCTGAAGGGCGACCACGCAGGCGTCCTGAAGGCCTCGGCGGAAAC
CGTGGACCCCGCCTCGCTCTGGGAGTACTAGGGATCCACCGGATCTAGATAACTGATCATAATCAGCCAT
ACCACATTTGTAGAGGTTTTACTTGCTTTAAAAAACCTCCCACACCTCCCCCTGAACCTGAAACATAAAA
TGAATGCAATTGTTGTTGTTAACTTGTTTATTGCAGCTTATAATGGTTACAAATAAAGCAATAGCATCAC
AAATTTCACAAATAAAGCATTTTTTTCACTGCATTCTAGTTGTGGTTTGTCCAAACTCATCAATGTATCT
TAACGCGTAAATTGTAAGCGTTAATATTTTGTTAAAATTCGCGTTAAATTTTTGTTAAATCAGCTCATTT
TTTAACCAATAGGCCGAAATCGGCAAAATCCCTTATAAATCAAAAGAATAGACCGAGATAGGGT
[37 nt withheld, positions 3215-3251]
AAAGAACGTGGACTCCAACGTCAAAGG
[49 nt withheld, positions 3279-3327]
T
[91 nt withheld, positions 3329-3419]
G
[124 nt withheld, positions 3421-3544]
CAGGTGGCACTTTTCGGGGAAATGTGCGCGGAACCCCTATTTGTTTATTTTTCTAAATACATTCAAATAT
GTATCCGCTCATGAGACAATAACCCTGATAAATGCTTCAATAATATTGAAAAAGGAAGAGTCCTGAGGCG
GAAAGAACCAGCTGTGGAATGTGTGTCAGTTAGGGTGTGGAAAGTCCCCAGGCTCCCCAGCAGGCAGAAG
TATGCAAAGCATGCATCTCAATTAGTCAGCAACCAGGTGTGGAAAGTCCCCAGGCTCCCCAGCAGGCAGA
AGTATGCAAAGCATGCATCTCAATTAGTCAGCAACCATAGTCCCGCCCCTAACTCCGCCCATCCCGCCCC
TAACTCCGCCCAGTTCCGCCCATTCTCCGCCCCATGGCTGACTAATTTTTTTTATTTATGCAGAGGCCGA
GGCCGCCTCGGCCTCTGAGCTATTCCAGAAGTAGTGAGGAGGCTTTTTTGGAGGCCTAGGCTTTTGCAAA
GATCGATCAAGAGACAGGATGAGGATCGTTTCGCATGATTGAACAAGATGGATTGCACGCAGGTTCTCCG
GCCGCTTGGGTGGAGAGGCTATTCGGCTATGACTGGGCACAACAGACAATCGGCTGCTCTGATGCCGCCG
TGTTCCGGCTGTCAGCGCAGGGGCGCCCGGTTCTTTTTGTCAAGACCGACCTGTCCGGTGCCCTGAATGA
ACTGCAAGACGAGGCAGCGCGGCTATCGTGGCTGGCCACGACGGGCGTTCCTTGCGCAGCTGTGCTCGAC
GTTGTCACTGAAGCGGGAAGGGACTGGCTGCTATTGGGCGAAGTGCCGGGGCAGGATCTCCTGTCATCTC
ACCTTGCTCCTGCCGAGAAAGTATCCATCATGGCTGATGCAATGCGGCGGCTGCATACGCTTGATCCGGC
TACCTGCCCATTCGACCACCAAGCGAAACATCGCATCGAGCGAGCACGTACTCGGATGGAAGCCGGTCTT
GTCGATCAGGATGATCTGGACGAAGAGCATCAGGGGCTCGCGCCAGCCGAACTGTTCGCCAGGCTCAAGG
CGAGCATGCCCGACGGCGAGGATCTCGTCGTGACCCATGGCGATGCCTGCTTGCCGAATATCATGGTGGA
AAATGGCCGCTTTTCTGGATTCATCGACTGTGGCCGGCTGGGTGTGGCGGACCGCTATCAGGACATAGCG
TTGGCTACCCGTGATATTGCTGAAGAGCTTGGCGGCGAATGGGCTGACCGCTTCCTCGTGCTTTACGGTA
TCGCCGCTCCCGATTCGCAGCGCATCGCCTTCTATCGCCTTCTTGACGAGTTCTTCTGAGCGGGACTCTG
GGGTTCGAAATGACCGACCAAGCGACGCCCAACCTGCCATCACGAGATTTCGATTCCACCGCCGCCTTCT
ATGAAAGGTTGGGCTTCGGAATCGTTTTCCGGGACGCCGGCTGGATGATCCTCCAGCGCGGGGATCTCAT
GCTGGAGTTCTTCGCCCACCCTAGGGGGAGGCTAACTGAAACACGGAAGGAGACAATACCGGAAGGAACC
CGCGCTATGACGGCAATAAAAAGACAGAATAAAACGCACGGTGTTGGGTCGTTTGTTCATAAACGCGGGG
TTCGGTCCCAGGGCTGGCACTCTGTCGATACCCCACCGAGACCCCATTGGGGCCAATACGCCCGCGTTTC
TTCCTTTTCCCCACCCCACCCCCCAAGTTCGGGTGAAGGCCCAGGGCTCGCAGCCAACGTCGGGGCGGCA
GGCCCTGCCATAGCCTCAGGTTACTCATATATACTTTAGATTGATTTAAAACTTCATTTTTAATTTAAAA
GGATCTAGGTGAAGATCCTTTTTGATAATCTCATGACCAAAATCCCTTAACGTGAGTTTTCGTTCCACTG
AGCGTCAGACCCCGTAGAAAAGATCAAAGGATCTTCTTGAGATCCTTTTTTTCTGCGCGTAATCTGCTGC
TTGCAAACAAAAAAACCACCGCTACCAGCGGTGGTTTGTTTGCCGGATCAAGAGCTACCAACTCTTTTTC
CGAAGGTAACTGGCTTCAGCAGAGCGCAGATACCAAATACTGTTCTTCTAGTGTAGCCGTAGTTAGGCCA
CCACTTCAAGAACTCTGTAGCACCGCCTACATACCTCGCTCTGCTAATCCTGTTACCAGTGGCTGCTGCC
AGTGGCGATAAGTCGTGTCTTACCGGGTTGGACTCAAGACGATAGTTACCGGATAAGGCGCAGCGGTCGG
GCTGAACGGGGGGTTCGTGCACACAGCCCAGCTTGGAGCGAACGACCTACACCGAACTGAGATACCTACA
GCGTGAGCTATGAGAAAGCGCCACGCTTCCCGAAGGGAGAAAGGCGGACAGGTATCCGGTAAGCGGCAGG
GTCGGAACAGGAGAGCGCACGAGGGAGCTTCCAGGGGGAAACGCCTGGTATCTTTATAGTCCTGTCGGGT
TTCGCCACCTCTGACTTGAGCGTCGATTTTTGTGATGCTCGTCAGGGGGGCGGAGCCTATGGAAAAACGC
CAGCAACGCGGCCTTTTTACGGTTCCTGGCCTTTTGCTGGCCTTTTGCTCACATGTTCTTTCCTGCGTTA
TCCCCTGATTCTGTGGATAACCGTATTACCGCCATGC
Features (pLannotate 1.2.2; 14 found; start..end, strand, type, name):
     63..366     +  enhancer       CMV enhancer: human cytomegalovirus immediate early enhancer
    367..570     +  promoter       CMV promoter: human cytomegalovirus (CMV) immediate early promoter
    615..1322    +  CDS            PAmCherry1: PAmCherry1 is a photoactivatable red fluorescent protein published in 2009, derived from Discosoma sp.. It is reported to be a rapidly-maturing monomer with high acid sensitivity.
   1353..2828    +  CDS            FSCN1: FSCN1_HUMAN - Also known as FAN1, HSN, SNL. Experimental evidence at protein level: Swiss-Prot protein existence level 1. Actin-binding protein that contains 2 major actin binding sites (PubMed:21685497, PubMed:23184945). Organizes filamentous actin into parallel bundles (PubMed:20393565, PubMed:21685497, PubMed:23184945). Plays a role in the organization of actin filament bundles and the formation of microspikes, membrane ruffles, and stress fibers (PubMed:22155786). Important for the formation of a diverse set of cell protrusions, such as filopodia, and for cell motility and migration (PubMe
   2854..2938    +  CDS            large T antigen (fragment): large T antigen from SV40 (simian virus 40)
   2961..3082    +  polyA_signal   SV40 poly(A) signal: SV40 polyadenylation signal
   3116..3544    -  rep_origin     f1 ori (sequence partly withheld): f1 bacteriophage origin of replication; arrow indicates direction of (+) strand synthesis
   3571..3675    +  promoter       AmpR promoter: bla
   3677..4034    +  promoter       SV40 promoter: SV40 enhancer and early promoter
   4069..4863    +  CDS            NeoR/KanR: aminoglycoside phosphotransferase from Tn5; aph(3')-II (or nptII); confers resistance to neomycin, kanamycin, and G418 (Geneticin®)
   4884..5036    +  CDS            ble (fragment): BLE_KLEPN - Experimental evidence at protein level: Swiss-Prot protein existence level 1. Binding protein with a strong affinity to the bleomycin family of antibiotics. Binds to CL990; an antimitotic-antibiotic compound. From Klebsiella pneumoniae.
   5095..5142    +  polyA_signal   HSV TK poly(A) signal: herpes simplex virus thymidine kinase polyadenylation signal (Cole and Stacy, 1985)
   5233..5249    -  polyA_signal   bGH poly(A) signal (fragment): bovine growth hormone polyadenylation signal
   5471..6059    +  rep_origin     ori: high-copy-number ColE1/pMB1/pBR322/pUC origin of replication
