[The description below was written by a language model from this plasmid's Addgene catalogue record and pLannotate feature annotations shown in this document.]
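Description:
PA-mCherry1-Fascin-C-10 is a mammalian expression plasmid built on the PA-mCherry1-C1 backbone, a C1-style fluorescent protein fusion vector. It encodes human fascin (FSCN1) fused at its N terminus to the photoactivatable red fluorescent protein PAmCherry1. The sequenced plasmid is 6,171 nt. In bacteria it replicates from a high-copy ColE1/pUC-type origin and is selected with kanamycin. An f1 origin is also present. A single NeoR/KanR (Tn5 aminoglycoside phosphotransferase) gene is driven by tandem bacterial (bla) and SV40 early promoters and terminated by an HSV TK polyadenylation signal. This one cassette therefore gives kanamycin resistance in E. coli and G418 resistance in transfected mammalian cells. The short annotated fragments of ble, SV40 large T antigen and bGH poly(A) appear to be residual backbone sequence or partial matches rather than functional elements.

The expression cassette consists of the human CMV immediate-early enhancer and promoter, the PAmCherry1 coding sequence, a short linker region, the FSCN1 open reading frame and an SV40 poly(A) signal. The "C-10" in the name probably refers to this fusion orientation and linker length, although the record does not say so. Fascin is an actin-bundling protein that organises filaments into parallel bundles in filopodia, microspikes and other protrusions, so the fusion serves as a cytoskeletal localisation marker. Because PAmCherry1 is dark until activated by violet light, the construct suits photoactivation-based tracking and other imaging of selectively activated molecules in actin bundles. The excitation and emission values listed in the catalogue (400/504 and 515/517) are not what would be expected for a red-emitting PAmCherry variant and should be treated with caution.
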