Addgene plasmid #57177: PA-mCherry1-Fascin-C-10
Purpose: Localization: Cytoskeleton, Excitation: 400 / 504, Emission: 515 / 517
Depositing lab: Michael Davidson. Depositing organization: Florida State University, Tallahassee.
Backbone
  Vector backbone: PA-mCherry1-C1
  Backbone size w/o insert (bp): 4750
  Vector type: Mammalian Expression
  Selectable markers: Neomycin (select with G418)
Growth in bacteria
  Bacterial resistance: Kanamycin, 50 μg/mL
  Growth temperature: 37°C
  Growth strain: DH5alpha
  Copy number: High Copy
Gene/Insert
  Gene/Insert name: Fascin (alt name: AAH06304.1)
  Species: H. sapiens (human)
  Entrez Gene: FSCN1 (a.k.a. FAN1, HSN, SNL, p55)
  Promoter: CMV
  Tag / fusion protein: PA-mCherry1 (N terminal on backbone)
  Cloning method: Unknown
  Sequencing primers: 5′ CMV-F; 3′ SV40pA-R
Terms and licenses: Academic/Nonprofit Terms; Industry Terms: Not Available to Industry
Depositor comments: . Excitation = 400 / 504; Emission = 515 / 517
How to cite: PA-mCherry1-Fascin-C-10 was a gift from Michael Davidson (Addgene plasmid # 57177 ; http://n2t.net/addgene:57177 ; RRID:Addgene_57177)
