>Addgene plasmid #57177 | PA-mCherry1-Fascin-C-10 | depositor partial sequence | sequence record 88323 | insert sequence
TCCGCTAGCGCTACCGGTCGCCACATGGTGAGCAAGGGCGAGGAGGATAACATGGCCATCATTAAGGAGT
TCATGCGCTTCAAGGTGCACATGGAGGGGTCCGTGAACGGCCACGTGTTCGAGATCGAGGGCGAGGGCGA
GGGCCGCCCCTACGAGGGCACCCAGACCGCCAAGCTGAAGGTGACCAAGGGCGGCCCCCTGCCCTTCACC
TGGGACATCCTGAGCCCTCAGTTCATGTACGGCTCCAATGCCTACGTGAAGCACCCCGCCGACATCCCCG
ACTACTTTAAGCTGTCCTTCCCCGAGGGCTTCAAGTGGGAGCGCGTGATGAAATTCGAGGACGGCGGCGT
GGTGACCGTGACCCAGGACTCCTCCCTGCAGGACGGCGAGTTCATCTACAAGGTGAAGCTGCGCGGCACC
AACTTCCCCTCCGACGGCCCCGTGATGCAGAAGAAGACCATGGGCTGGGAGGCCCTCTCCGAGCGGATGT
ACCCCGAGGACGGCGCCCTGAAGGGCGAGGTCAAGCCCAGAGTGAAGCTGAAGGACGGCGGCCACTACGA
CGCTGAGGTCAAGACCACCTACAAGGCCAAGAAGCCCGTGCAGCTGCCCGGCGCCTACAACGTCAACCGC
AAGCTGGACATCACCAGCCACAACGAGGACTACACCATCGTGGAGCAGTACGAGAGAGCCGAGGGCCGCC
ACTCCACCGGCGGCATGGACGAGCTGTACAAGTCCGGAGCTGGTAGTGGTGGAAGCGCAGGAACCGCCAA
CGGCACAGCCGAGGCGGTGCAGATCCAGTTCGGCCTCATCAACTGCGGCAACAAGTACCTGACGGCCGAG
GCGTTCGGGTTCAAGGTGAACGCGTCCGCCAGCAGCCTGAAGAAGAAGCAGATCTGGACGCTGGAGCAGC
CCCCTGACGAGGCGGGCAGCGCGGCCGTGTGCCTGCGCAGCCACCTGGGCCGCTACCTGGCGGCGGACAA
GGACGGCAACGTGACCTGCGAGCGCGAGGTGCCCGGTCCCGACTGCCGTTTCCTCATCGTGGCGCACGAC
GACGGTCGCTGGTCGCTGCAGTCCGAGGCGCACCGGCGCTACTTCGGCGGCACCGAGGACCGCCTGTCCT
GCTTCGCGCAGACGGTGTCCCCCGCCGAGAAGTGGAGCGTGCACATCGCCATGCACCCTCAGGTCAACAT
CTACAGCGTCACCCGTAAGCGCTACGCGCACCTGAGCGCGCGGCCGGCCGACGAGATCGCCGTGGACCGC
GACGTGCCCTGGGGCGTCGACTCGCTCATCACCCTCGCCTTCCAGGACCAGCGCTACAGCGTGCAGACCG
CCGACCACCGCTTCCTGCGCCACGACGGGCGCCTGGTGGCGCGCCCCGAGCCGGCCACTGGCTACACGCT
GGAGTTCCGCTCCGGCAAGGTGGCCTTCCGCGACTGCGAGGGCCGTTACCTGGCGCCGTCGGGGCCCAGC
GGCACGCTCAAGGCGGGCAAGGCCACCAAGGTGGGCAAGGACGAGCTCTTTGCTCTGGAGCAGAGCTGCG
CCCAGGTCGTGCTGCAGGCGGCCAACGAGAGGAACGTGTCCACGCGCCAGGGTATGGACCTGTCTGCCAA
TCAGGACGAGGAGACCGACCAGGAGACCTTCCAGCTGGAGATCGACCGCGACACCAAAAAGTGTGCCTTC
CGTACCCACACGGGCAAGTACTGGACGCTGACGGCCACCGGGGGCGTGCAGTCCACCGCCTCCAGCAAGA
ATGCCAGCTGCTACTTTGACATCGAGTGGCGTGACCGGCGCATCACACTGAGGGCGTCCAATGGCAAGTT
TGTGACCTCCAAGAAGAATGGGCAGCTGGCCGCCTCGGTGGAGACGGCAGGGGACTCAGAGCTCTTCCTC
ATGAAGCTCATCAACCGCCCCATCATCGTGTTCCGCGGGGAGCATGGCTTCATCGGCTGCCGCAAGGTCA
CGGGCACCCTGGACGCCAACCGCTCCAGCTATGACGTCTTCCAGCTGGAGTTCAACGATGGCGCCTACAA
CATCAAAGACTCCACAGGCAAATACTGGACGGTGGGCAGTGACTCCGTGGTCACCAGCAGCGGCGACACT
CCTGTGGACTTCTTCTTCGAGTTCTGCGACTATAACAAGGTGGCCATCAAGGTGGGCGGGCGCTACCTGA
AGGGCGACCACGCAGGCGTCCTGAAGGCCTCGGCGGAAACCGTGGACCCCGCCTCGCTCTGGGAGTACTA
GGGATCCACCGGATCTAGATAACTGATCATAATCAGCCATACCACATT
