>Addgene plasmid #57177 | PA-mCherry1-Fascin-C-10 | addgene partial sequence | sequence record 106170 | SV40pA-R 5'-GAAATTTGTGATGCTATTGC-3'
CAACAACAATTGCATTCATTTTATGTTTCAGGTTCAGGGGGAGGTGTGGGAGGTTTTTTAAAGCAAGTAA
AACCTCTACAAATGTGGTATGGCTGATTATGATCAGTTATCTAGATCCGGTGGATCCCTAGTACTCCCAG
AGCGAGGCGGGGTCCACGGTTTCCGCCGAGGCCTTCAGGACGCCTGCGTGGTCGCCCTTCAGGTAGCGCC
CGCCCACCTTGATGGCCACCTTGTTATAGTCGCAGAACTCGAAGAAGAAGTCCACAGGAGTGTCGCCGCT
GCTGGTGACCACGGAGTCACTGCCCACCGTCCAGTATTTGCCTGTGGAGTCTTTGATGTTGTAGGCGCCA
TCGTTGAACTCCAGCTGGAAGACGTCATAGCTGGAGCGGTTGGCGTCCAGGGTGCCCGTGACCTTGCGGC
AGCCGATGAAGCCATGCTCCCCGCGGAACACGATGATGGGGCGGTTGATGAGCTTCATGAGGAAGAGCTC
TGAGTCCCCTGCCGTCTCCACCGAGGCGGCCAGCTGCCCATTCTTCTTGGAGGTCACAAACTTGCCATTG
